>Addgene plasmid #182840 | pMT-FLAG-CBPΔN | addgene full sequence | sequence record 360048 | Addgene NGS Result
AACGCCAGCAACGCGGCCTTTTTACGGTTCCTGGCCTTTTGCTGGCCTTTTGCTCACATGTTCTTTCCTG
CGTTATCCCCTGATTCTGTGGATAACCGTATTACCGCCTTTGAGTGAGCTGATACCGCTCGCCGCAGCCG
AACGACCGAGCGCAGCGAGTCAGTGAGCGAGGAAGCGGAAGAGCGCCCAATACGCAAACCGCCTCTCCCC
GCGCGTTGGCCGATTCATTAATGCAGCTGGCACGACAGGTTTCCCGACTGGAAAGCGGGCAGTGAGCGCA
ACGCAATTAATGTGAGTTAGCTCACTCATTAGGCACCCCAGGCTTTACACTTTATGCTTCCGGCTCGTAT
GTTGTGTGGAATTGTGAGCGGATAACAATTTCACACAGGAAACAGCTATGACATGATTACCGTTGCAGGA
CAGGATGTGGTGCCCGATGTGACTAGCTCTTTGCTGCAGGCCGTCCTATCCTCTGGTTCCGATAAGAGAC
CCAGAACTCCGGCCCCCCACCGCCCACCGCCACCCCCATACATATGTGGTACGCAAGTAAGAGTGCCTGC
GCATGCCCCATGTGCCCCACCAAGAGCTTTGCATCCCATACAAGTCCCCAAAGTGGAGAACCGAACCAAT
TCTTCGCGGGCAGAACAAAAGCTTCTGCACACGTCTCCACTCGAATTTGGAGCCGGCCGGCGTGTGCAAA
AGAGGTGAATCGAACGAAAGACCCGTGTGTAAAGCCGCGTTTCCAAAATGTATAAAACCGAGAGCATCTG
GCCAATGTGCATCAGTTGTGGTCAGCAGCAAAATCAAGTGAATCATCTCAGTGCAACTAAAGGGGAATTC
GAGCTCATGGACTACAAGGACGACGATGACAAGGCTAGCAATCCACTGCTCCTCATGTCTGGAGGAACGG
CAGGAGGCGGAACGGGAGCAACGACCACCACATCGACATCCTCGAGCAGTCGCATGATGAGCAGCTCCAG
CAGTCTCTCCTCACAGATGGCTGCCCTGGAGGCTGCGGCGCGAGACAACGACGATGAGACGCCCTCGCCA
TCCGGCGAGAATACGAACGGCAGTGGTGGCAGTGGAAATGCCGGCGGTATGGCCTCCAAGGGCAAACTGG
ACTCCATTAAGCAAGATGATGATATCAAGAAGGAGTTTATGGATGACAGCTGTGGCGGAAATAACGATAG
CTCGCAGATGGATTGCTCGACGGGTGGTGGCAAGGGCAAGAATGTGAACAACGACGGAACAAGCATGATC
AAAATGGAGATCAAGACGGAGGATGGACTCGATGGCGAGGTAAAGATCAAAACGGAGGCCATGGATGTGG
ACGAGGCTGGAGGATCGACAGCCGGAGAGCATCATGGCGAAGGTGGCGGCGGCAGTGGTGTTGGCGGCGG
TAAGGATAACATAAATGGTGCGCACGATGGCGGAGCGACAGGCGGTGCTGTGGATATAAAACCCAAGACG
GAGACGAAACCACTCGTACCGGAGCCACTGGCACCCAATGCAGGTGACAAGAAAAAGAAGTGCCAATTCA
ATCCCGAGGAACTGCGCACCGCTCTCCTGCCAACGCTAGAGAAGCTCTACAGGCAGGAGCCCGAATCCGT
GCCCTTTCGCTACCCAGTTGATCCCCAGGCGCTGGGCATACCTGATTACTTTGAAATCGTAAAGAAGCCC
ATGGACCTGGGCACTATACGCACCAACATCCAGAATGGAAAGTACAGTGATCCCTGGGAATATGTGGACG
ACGTTTGGCTGATGTTCGACAATGCCTGGCTGTATAATCGCAAAACATCGCGGGTCTATCGCTATTGCAC
AAAGCTTTCCGAAGTCTTTGAGGCGGAGATTGATCCTGTGATGCAGGCACTGGGATATTGCTGCGGCAGG
AAGTACACATTCAATCCACAGGTGCTATGCTGCTACGGCAAGCAGCTCTGCACGATTCCGCGGGATGCCA
AGTACTACAGCTACCAGAACAGTCTAAAGGAATACGGTGTCGCCTCAAATAGATACACCTACTGCCAAAA
GTGCTTTAACGACATCCAGGGCGATACGGTCACACTGGGCGACGATCCACTGCAATCGCAAACCCAAATC
AAAAAGGATCAGTTCAAGGAGATGAAGAACGATCACCTCGAACTGGAGCCGTTTGTCAATTGCCAGGAGT
GCGGACGCAAACAGCACCAAATCTGCGTACTCTGGCTGGATTCTATCTGGCCCGGTGGCTTCGTGTGCGA
TAACTGCCTGAAAAAGAAGAACTCAAAGCGGAAGGAGAACAAGTTCAATGCGAAACGCCTGCCCACCACC
AAGCTGGGCGTGTACATAGAGACGCGGGTGAATAATTTCCTCAAGAAGAAGGAGGCTGGTGCCGGCGAGG
TGCACATTCGTGTGGTCAGCTCATCGGACAAGTGTGTAGAGGTGAAGCCCGGCATGCGTCGACGATTCGT
TGAGCAGGGCGAGATGATGAACGAGTTCCCATACCGAGCCAAAGCGCTCTTTGCCTTCGAGGAGGTGGAT
GGCATCGATGTGTGCTTCTTTGGCATGCACGTTCAGGAGTATGGATCCGAGTGCCCGGCGCCGAATACGC
GGCGTGTGTATATTGCCTATTTGGATTCCGTTCATTTCTTCCGGCCAAGACAGTACCGTACAGCGGTATA
TCACGAAATCCTGCTCGGCTATATGGACTACGTGAAACAGCTGGGCTACACAATGGCCCATATCTGGGCC
TGTCCGCCATCCGAGGGCGATGACTACATCTTTCACTGCCATCCCACGGACCAGAAGATACCCAAGCCCA
AGCGCCTGCAGGAGTGGTACAAAAAGATGCTTGACAAGGGAATGATCGAGCGCATCATACAGGACTACAA
GGATATCCTGAAGCAGGCGATGGAGGACAAACTGGGCTCTGCCGCAGAGCTGCCCTACTTTGAGGGCGAC
TTCTGGCCCAATGTGCTGGAGGAGAGCATCAAGGAACTGGACCAGGAGGAGGAAGAGAAGCGCAAACAGG
CCGAGGCCGCGGAAGCAGCAGCTGCGGCAAATCTTTTCTCTATCGAGGAAAATGAAGTAAGCGGCGATGG
CAAAAAGAAGGGCCAGAAGAAGGCCAAAAAGTCGAACAAATCGAAAGCGGCGCAGCGTAAGAACAGCAAA
AAGTCCAACGAACATCAGTCGGGCAATGATCTCTCCACAAAGATATATGCGACCATGGAGAAGCACAAGG
AGGTCTTCTTCGTTATCCGTCTGCATTCGGCGCAGTCGGCAGCTAGTTTAGCGCCCATCCAGGATCCCGA
TCCGCTGCTCACATGCGATCTGATGGATGGACGCGATGCCTTCCTCACGCTCGCCCGCGACAAGCACTTT
GAGTTCTCGTCGCTGCGGCGCGCACAATTCTCCACTCTGTCCATGTTGTATGAGCTGCATAACCAGGGTC
AGGACAAGTTTGTTTACACCTGCAACCACTGCAAGACGGCCGTGGAGACGCGCTACCACTGTACTGTTTG
TGATGACTTCGATCTGTGTATCGTGTGCAAGGAGAAGGTTGGCCATCAGCACAAGATGGAGAAGCTCGGC
TTCGACATCGACGACGGCTCTGCGCTGGCGGATCACAAGCAGGCTAATCCACAGGAGGCCCGCAAGCAAT
CCATCCAGCGTTGCATCCAATCGCTGGCGCACGCCTGCCAGTGTCGCGATGCCAACTGCCGCCTGCCATC
GTGCCAGAAGATGAAGCTCGTTGTCCAGCATACGAAGAACTGCAAGCGCAAGCCCAACGGAGGATGCCCC
ATTTGCAAGCAGCTTATCGCACTCTGTTGCTATCACGCGAAGAACTGTGAGGAGCAGAAGTGCCCCGTGC
CGTTCTGTCCCAACATCAAGCACAAGCTCAAGCAGCAGCAGTCACAGCAGAAATTCCAGCAGCAGCAGTT
GCTGCGTCGCCGTGTGGCGCTCATGTCGCGTACAGCAGCTCCAGCGGCTCTGCAAGGCCCAGCTGCAGTA
AGCGGTCCGACCGTCGTCTCTGGAGGAGTGCCCGTGGTGGGCATGTCCGGTGTGGCAGTTAGCCAACAGG
TGATCCCCGGCCAGGCGGGTATACTGCCTCCAGGGGCGGGTGGCATGTCGCCATCTACCGTGGCAGTTCC
ATCGCCTGTTTCAGGAGGAGCGGGAGCCGGTGGAATGGGTGGAATGACATCACCACATCCGCATCAACCA
GGTATAGGTATGAAACCTGGTGGCGGTCACTCGCCGTCTCCAAATGTCCTACAAGTGGTGAAGCAGGTCC
AGGAAGAGGCAGCTCGTCAGCAGGTATCGCATGGCGGTGGCTTCGGCAAGGGCGTACCCATGGCGCCGCC
CGTAATGAATCGACCAATGGGCGGCGCTGGGCCCAACCAAAATGTTGTTAATCAACTTGGTGGCATGGGC
GTTGGAGTTGGAGGTGTCGGTGGTGTTGGCGTCGGAGGCGTTGGTGGAGTGGGTGTTAATCAACTGAATT
CGGGTGGTGGCAATACACCCGGTGCACCCATTTCCGGTCCCGGAATGAATGTCAATCATCTAATGTCCAT
GGATCAGTGGGGCGGTGGCGGAGCCGGCGGCGGAGGTGCCAATCCCGGCGGTGGCAATCCACAAGCCCGC
TATGCCAACAATACCGGCGGCATGCGCCAACCCACCCATGTGATGCAAACGAATCTGATACCGCCGCAGC
AACAGCAACAGATGATGGGCGGACTGGGCGGACCCAACCAACTGGGAGGTGGCCAAATGCCAGTCGGCGG
ACAGCATGGAGGAATGGGAATGGGCATGGGAGCACCACCAATGGCCGGAACTGTTGGCGGAGTGCGTCCA
TCTCCCGGAGCAGGAGGTGGAGGTGGAAGTGCGACTGGGGGCGGTCTAAATACGCAACAACTCGCCCTGA
TTATGCAAAAGATTAAGAACAATCCCACCAACGAGAGCAACCAGCACATCCTTGCCATACTAAAACAGAA
TCCGCAGATCATGGCGGCGATCATCAAGCAGCGCCAGCAGTCGCAGAACAATGCGGCAGCGGGCGGAGGA
GCACCTGGCCCAGGTGGAGCCCTACAGCAGCAGCAGGCCGGTAACGGACCGCAAAATCCTCAACAGCAGC
AGCAGCAGCAGCAACAGCAACAGGTGATGCAGCAACAGCAGATGCAGCACATGATGAACCAGCAGCAGGG
CGGCGGCGGTCCACAGCAGATGAATCCCAACCAGCAGCAGCAACAGCAGCAGGTTAATCTCATGCAGCAG
CAGCAACAAGGTGGACCCGGAGGACCAGGTTCTGGACTTCCCACGCGCATGCCCAATATGCCCAATGCCT
TGGGTATGCTGCAGAGTCTTCCGCCCAACATGTCGCCAGGCGTTTCTACTCAGGGAGGAATGGTGCCCAA
CCAAAACTGGAACAAGATGCGTTACATGCAAATGAGCCAGTACCCGCCACCGTATCCGCAGCGCCAGCGT
GGCCCGCACATGGGCGGAGCGGGACCTGGTCCCGGCCAGCAACAGTTCCCCGGTGGCGGAGGTGGAGCGG
GCAACTTTAATGCGGGTGGTGCTGGTGGTGCAGGCGGCGTTGTCGGTGTGGGCGGAGTGCCCGGAGGTGC
CGGCACGGTGCCCGGTGGCGATCAATACTCGATGGCGAATGCCGCGGCTGCCTCCAATATGCTGCAACAG
CAGCAGGGCCAGGTGGGCGTCGGAGTGGGCGTGGGCGTGAAACCAGGACCCGGCCAACAGCAACAGCAGA
TGGGCGTTGGCATGCCGCCGGGTATGCAGCAGCAACAGCAGCAACAGCAACCGCTGCAGCAGCAGCAGAT
GATGCAGGTAGCAATGCCAAATGCGAATGCCCAAAATCCGTCGGCGGTGGTTGGCGGACCCAATGCTCAG
GTGATGGGTCCGCCGACGCCGCACTCTCTGCAGCAGCAGCTGATGCAATCGGCCCGCTCGTCGCCGCCTA
TTCGCTCCCCGCAGCCAACGCCATCGCCACGTTCGGCTCCATCGCCACGTGCTGCTCCATCCGCCTCGCC
TAGGGCACAGCCCTCGCCGCACCATGTGATGAGCAGTCACTCGCCAGCGCCGCAGGGACCACCGCATGAC
GGCATGCACAATCATGGCATGCATCACCATCACCACCATTAATAAGGATCCTCTAGAGTCGACCTGCAGG
CATGCAAGCTATTCGATGCACACTCACATTCTTCTCCTAATACGATAATAAAACTTTCCATGAAAAATAT
GGAAAAATATATGAAAATTGAGAAATCCAAAAAACTGATAAACGCTCTACTTAATTAAAATAGATAAATG
GGAGCGGCAGGAATGGCGGAGCATGGCCAAGTTCCTCCGCCAATCAGTCGTAAAACAGAAGTCGTGGAAA
GCGGATAGAAAGAATGTTCGATTTGACGGGCAAGCATGTCTGCTATGTGGCGGATTGCGGAGGAATTGCA
CTGGAGACCAGCAAGGTTCTCATGACCAAGAATATAGCGGTGAGTGAGCGGGAAGCTCGGTTTCTGTCCA
GATCGAACTCAAAACTAGTCCAGCCAGTCGCTGTCGAAACTAATTAAGTTAATGAGTTTTTCATGTTAGT
TTCGCGCTGAGCAACAATTAAGTTTATGTTTCAGTTCGGCTTAGATTTCGCTGAAGGACTTGCCACTTTC
AATCAATACTTTAGAACAAAATCAAAACTCATTCTAATAGCTTGGTGTTCATCTTTTTTTTTAATGATAA
GCATTTTGTCGTTTATACTTTTTATATTTCGATATTAAACCACCTATGAAGTCTATTTTAATCGCCAGAT
AAGCAATATATTGTGTAAATATTTGTATTCTTTATCAGGAAATTCAGGGAGACGGGGAAGTTACTATCTA
CTAAAAGCCAAACAATTTCTTACAGTTTTACTCTCTCTACTCTAGCTAGAGTAGCTTGGCACTGGCCGTC
GTTTTACAACGTCGTGACTGGGAAAACCCTGGCGTTACCCAACTTAATCGCCTTGCAGCACATCCCCCTT
TCGCCAGCTGGCGTAATAGCGAAGAGGCCCGCACCGATCGCCCTTCCCAACAGTTGCGCAGCCTGAATGG
CGAATGGCGCCTGATGCGGTATTTTCTCCTTACGCATCTGTGCGGTATTTCACACCGCATATGGTGCACT
CTCAGTACAATCTGCTCTGATGCCGCATAGTTAAGCCAGCCCCGACACCCGCCAACACCCGCTGACGCGC
CCTGACGGGCTTGTCTGCTCCCGGCATCCGCTTACAGACAAGCTGTGACCGTCTCCGGGAGCTGCATGTG
TCAGAGGTTTTCACCGTCATCACCGAAACGCGCGAGACGAAAGGGCCTCGTGATACGCCTATTTTTATAG
GTTAATGTCATGATAATAATGGTTTCTTAGACGTCAGGTGGCACTTTTCGGGGAAATGTGCGCGGAACCC
CTATTTGTTTATTTTTCTAAATACATTCAAATATGTATCCGCTCATGAGACAATAACCCTGATAAATGCT
TCAATAATATTGAAAAAGGAAGAGTATGAGTATTCAACATTTCCGTGTCGCCCTTATTCCCTTTTTTGCG
GCATTTTGCCTTCCTGTTTTTGCTCACCCAGAAACGCTGGTGAAAGTAAAAGATGCTGAAGATCAGTTGG
GTGCACGAGTGGGTTACATCGAACTGGATCTCAACAGCGGTAAGATCCTTGAGAGTTTTCGCCCCGAAGA
ACGTTTTCCAATGATGAGCACTTTTAAAGTTCTGCTATGTGGCGCGGTATTATCCCGTATTGACGCCGGG
CAAGAGCAACTCGGTCGCCGCATACACTATTCTCAGAATGACTTGGTTGAGTACTCACCAGTCACAGAAA
AGCATCTTACGGATGGCATGACAGTAAGAGAATTATGCAGTGCTGCCATAACCATGAGTGATAACACTGC
GGCCAACTTACTTCTGACAACGATCGGAGGACCGAAGGAGCTAACCGCTTTTTTGCACAACATGGGGGAT
CATGTAACTCGCCTTGATCGTTGGGAACCGGAGCTGAATGAAGCCATACCAAACGACGAGCGTGACACCA
CGATGCCTGTAGCAATGGCAACAACGTTGCGCAAACTATTAACTGGCGAACTACTTACTCTAGCTTCCCG
GCAACAATTAATAGACTGGATGGAGGCGGATAAAGTTGCAGGACCACTTCTGCGCTCGGCCCTTCCGGCT
GGCTGGTTTATTGCTGATAAATCTGGAGCCGGTGAGCGTGGGTCTCGCGGTATCATTGCAGCACTGGGGC
CAGATGGTAAGCCCTCCCGTATCGTAGTTATCTACACGACGGGGAGTCAGGCAACTATGGATGAACGAAA
TAGACAGATCGCTGAGATAGGTGCCTCACTGATTAAGCATTGGTAACTGTCAGACCAAGTTTACTCATAT
ATACTTTAGATTGATTTAAAACTTCATTTTTAATTTAAAAGGATCTAGGTGAAGATCCTTTTTGATAATC
TCATGACCAAAATCCCTTAACGTGAGTTTTCGTTCCACTGAGCGTCAGACCCCGTAGAAAAGATCAAAGG
ATCTTCTTGAGATCCTTTTTTTCTGCGCGTAATCTGCTGCTTGCAAACAAAAAAACCACCGCTACCAGCG
GTGGTTTGTTTGCCGGATCAAGAGCTACCAACTCTTTTTCCGAAGGTAACTGGCTTCAGCAGAGCGCAGA
TACCAAATACTGTTCTTCTAGTGTAGCCGTAGTTAGGCCACCACTTCAAGAACTCTGTAGCACCGCCTAC
ATACCTCGCTCTGCTAATCCTGTTACCAGTGGCTGCTGCCAGTGGCGATAAGTCGTGTCTTACCGGGTTG
GACTCAAGACGATAGTTACCGGATAAGGCGCAGCGGTCGGGCTGAACGGGGGGTTCGTGCACACAGCCCA
GCTTGGAGCGAACGACCTACACCGAACTGAGATACCTACAGCGTGAGCTATGAGAAAGCGCCACGCTTCC
CGAAGGGAGAAAGGCGGACAGGTATCCGGTAAGCGGCAGGGTCGGAACAGGAGAGCGCACGAGGGAGCTT
CCAGGGGGAAACGCCTGGTATCTTTATAGTCCTGTCGGGTTTCGCCACCTCTGACTTGAGCGTCGATTTT
TGTGATGCTCGTCAGGGGGGCGGAGCCTATGGAAA
Features (pLannotate 1.2.2; 16 found; start..end, strand, type, name):
     48..181     +  rep_origin     RSF ori (fragment): Plasmids containing the RSF 1030 origin of replication can be propagated in E. coli cells that contain additional plasmids with compatible origins.
    183..275     +  CDS            lacI (fragment): lac repressor; lacI; The lac repressor binds to the lac operator to inhibit transcription in E. coli. This inhibition can be relieved by adding lactose or isopropyl-β-D-thiogalactopyranoside (IPTG).
    288..309     +  protein_bind   CAP binding site: CAP binding activates transcription in the presence of cAMP. E. coli catabolite activator protein
    324..354     +  promoter       lac promoter: promoter for the E. coli lac operon
    362..378     +  protein_bind   lac operator: The lac repressor binds to the lac operator to inhibit transcription in E. coli. This inhibition can be relieved by adding lactose or isopropyl-β-D-thiogalactopyranoside (IPTG). lac repressor encoded by lacI
    411..833     +  promoter       MT promoter: Drosophila metallothionein promoter
    853..873     +  CDS            FLAG (fragment): FLAG® epitope tag, followed by an enterokinase cleavage site
   1501..4374    +  CDS            EP300 (fragment): EP300_HUMAN - Also known as P300. Experimental evidence at protein level: Swiss-Prot protein existence level 1. (Microbial infection) In case of HIV-1 infection, it is recruited by the viral protein Tat. Regulates Tat's transactivating activity and may help inducing chromatin remodeling of proviral genes. Binds to and may be involved in the transforming capacity of the adenovirus E1A protein. From Homo sapiens (Human).
   6136..6170    +  misc_feature   MCS (fragment): pUC18/19 multiple cloning site
   6384..6479    +  CDS            Adhr: ADHR_DROYA - Also known as Adh-dup. Protein inferred from homology: Swiss-Prot protein existence level 3. From Drosophila yakuba (Fruit fly).
   6920..7074    +  CDS            lacZα (fragment): LacZα fragment of β-galactosidase; lacZ fragment
   7080..7179    -  misc_feature   bom (fragment): basis of mobility region from pBR322
   7281..7316    -  CDS            rop (fragment): Rop protein, which maintains plasmids at low copy number; rop
   7411..7515    +  promoter       AmpR promoter: bla
   7516..8376    +  CDS            AmpR: β-lactamase; bla; confers resistance to ampicillin, carbenicillin, and related antibiotics
   8547..9135    +  rep_origin     ori: high-copy-number ColE1/pMB1/pBR322/pUC origin of replication
