[The description below was written by a language model from this plasmid's Addgene catalogue record and pLannotate feature annotations shown in this document.]
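Description:
pMT-FLAG-CBPΔN is an insect-cell expression plasmid built on the pMT backbone for copper-inducible production of an N-terminally truncated Drosophila CBP (the product of nejire, nej, the fly CBP/p300 homologue). It is maintained in E. coli as a high-copy plasmid through a ColE1/pUC-type origin and selected with ampicillin via the bla (AmpR) gene. The record lists no selectable marker for insect cells. The catalogue gives a total size of about 9.1 kb, consistent with the 9,135-nt sequenced record.

The payload is a roughly 5.2 kb D. melanogaster CBP cDNA fragment, inserted between NheI and NsiI sites (both retained), that encodes C-terminal residues 1476–3222. It sits downstream of the Drosophila metallothionein (MT) promoter and in frame with a FLAG epitope supplied by the backbone, so the protein carries an N-terminal FLAG tag for detection or immunopurification. The MT promoter is metal-responsive, and expression in S2 cells is switched on by adding CuSO4.

The automated annotation labels part of the insert as a fragment of human EP300. This reflects homology between the conserved regions of fly CBP and p300, not a human sequence. A short match to Adhr downstream of the insert probably marks Drosophila Adh-region 3′ sequence, although the record does not identify a polyadenylation signal. The other hits (lac promoter/operator, lacZα, lacI, rop, bom and RSF ori fragments) are remnants of the bacterial cloning vector. The associated publication concerns CBP-mediated acetylation of histone H3 lysine 27 and its antagonism of Polycomb silencing, which suggests the construct was used to test the function of the C-terminal portion of CBP in that context.
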