Addgene plasmid #182840: pMT-FLAG-CBPΔN
Purpose: A 5.2 kb Drosophila CBP cDNA fragment (cut by Nhe I and Nsi I), encoding C-terminal residues 1476-3222, was inserted into the pMT-FLAG vector. Expression in S2 cells by CuSO4 induction.
Depositing lab: Peter Harte. Depositing organization: Case Western Reserve University. Publication: CBP-mediated acetylation of histone H3 lysine 27 antagonizes Drosophila Polycomb silencing. Tie F, Banerjee R, Stratton CA, Prasad-Sinha J, Stepanik V, Zlobin A, Diaz MO, Scacheri PC, Harte PJ. Development. 2009 Sep;136(18):3131-41. doi: 10.1242/dev.037127. PubMed 19700617.
Backbone
  Vector backbone: pMT
  Backbone size w/o insert (bp): 3841
  Total vector size (bp): 9100
  Vector type: Insect Expression
Growth in bacteria
  Bacterial resistance: Ampicillin, 100 μg/mL
  Growth temperature: 37°C
  Growth strain: DH5alpha
  Copy number: High Copy
Gene/Insert
  Gene/Insert name: CBP cDNA fragment (cut by Nhe I and Nsi I) (alt name: nej)
  Species: D. melanogaster (fly)
  Insert size (bp): 5241
  Entrez Gene: nej (a.k.a. Dmel_CG15319, CBP, CBP/p300, CBP_, CG15319, CG15321, Cbp, Crbp, Dmel\CG15319, Dmel_CG15321, Nej, Nejire, P300, anon-WO0147981.11, anon-WO03040301.89, cbp, dCBP, dKAT3, dmCBP, l(1)G0112, l(1)G0350, l(1)G0470, nej CBP, p300, p300/CBP)
  Promoter: MT
  Tag / fusion protein: FLAG tag (N terminal on backbone)
  Cloning method: Restriction Enzyme; 5′ cloning site NheI (not destroyed); 3′ cloning site NsiI (not destroyed)
  Sequencing primers: 5′ gctagcaatccactg ctcct
Resource information
  A portion of this plasmid was derived from a plasmid made by: The CBP cDNA clone was from Sarah Smolik
Terms and licenses: Academic/Nonprofit Terms; Industry Terms: Not Available to Industry
How to cite: pMT-FLAG-CBPΔN was a gift from Peter Harte (Addgene plasmid # 182840 ; http://n2t.net/addgene:182840 ; RRID:Addgene_182840)
