>Addgene plasmid #182840 | pMT-FLAG-CBPΔN | depositor partial sequence | sequence record 360047 | pMT-FLAG-CBPΔN sequence 5241 bps
GCTAGCAATCCACTGCTCCTCATGTCTGGAGGAACGGCAGGAGGCGGAACGGGAGCAACGACCACCACAT
CGACATCCTCGAGCAGTCGCATGATGAGCAGCTCCAGCAGTCTCTCCTCACAGATGGCTGCCCTGGAGGC
TGCGGCGCGAGACAACGACGATGAGACGCCCTCGCCATCCGGCGAGAATACGAACGGCAGTGGTGGCAGT
GGAAATGCCGGCGGTATGGCCTCCAAGGGCAAACTGGACTCCATTAAGCAAGATGATGATATCAAGAAGG
AGTTTATGGATGACAGCTGTGGCGGAAATAACGATAGCTCGCAGATGGATTGCTCGACGGGTGGTGGCAA
GGGCAAGAATGTGAACAACGACGGAACAAGCATGATCAAAATGGAGATCAAGACGGAGGATGGACTCGAT
GGCGAGGTAAAGATCAAAACGGAGGCCATGGATGTGGACGAGGCTGGAGGATCGACAGCCGGAGAGCATC
ATGGCGAAGGTGGCGGCGGCAGTGGTGTTGGCGGCGGTAAGGATAACATAAATGGTGCGCACGATGGCGG
AGCGACAGGCGGTGCTGTGGACATAAAACCCAAGACGGAGACGAAACCACTCGTACCGGAGCCACTGGCA
CCCAATGCAGGTGACAAGAAAAAGAAGTGCCAATTCAATCCCGAGGAACTGCGCACCGCTCTCCTGCCAA
CGCTAGAGAAGCTCTACAGGCAGGAGCCCGAATCCGTGCCCTTTCGCTACCCAGTTGATCCCCAGGCGCT
GGGCATACCTGATTACTTTGAAATCGTTAAGAAGCCCATGGACCTGGGCACTATACGCACCAACATCCAG
AATGGAAAGTACAGTGATCCCTGGGAATATGTGGACGACGTTTGGCTGATGTTCGACAATGCCTGGCTGT
ATAATCGCAAAACATCGCGGGTCTATCGCTATTGCACAAAGCTTTCCGAAGTCTTTGAGGCGGAGATTGA
TCCTGTGATGCAGGCACTGGGATATTGCTGCGGCAGGAAGTACACATTCAATCCACAGGTGCTATGCTGC
TACGGCAAGCAGCTCTGCACGATTCCGCGGGATGCCAAGTACTACAGCTACCAGAACAGTCTAAAGGAAT
ACGGTGTCGCCTCAAATAGATACACCTACTGCCAAAAGTGCTTTAACGACATCCAGGGCGATACGGTCAC
ACTGGGCGACGATCCACTGCAATCGCAAACCCAAATCAAAAAGGATCAGTTCAAGGAGATGAAGAACGAT
CACCTCGAACTGGAGCCGTTTGTCAATTGCCAGGAGTGCGGACGCAAACAGCACCAAATCTGCGTACTCT
GGCTGGATTCTATCTGGCCCGGTGGCTTCGTGTGCGATAACTGCCTGAAAAAGAAGAACTCAAAGCGGAA
GGAGAACAAGTTCAATGCGAAACGCCTGCCCACCACCAAGCTGGGCGTGTACATAGAGACGCGGGTGAAT
AATTTCCTCAAGAAGAAGGAGGCTGGTGCCGGCGAGGTGCACATTCGTGTGGTCAGCTCATCGGACAAGT
GTGTAGAGGTGAAGCCCGGCATGCGTCGACGATTCGTCGAGCAGGGCGAGATGATGAACGAGTTCCCATA
CCGAGCCAAAGCGCTCTTTGCCTTCGAGGAGGTGGATGGCATCGATGTGTGCTTCTTTGGCATGCACGTT
CAGGAGTATGGATCCGAGTGCCCGGCGCCGAATACGCGGCGTGTGTATATTGCCTATTTGGATTCCGTTC
ATTTCTTCCGGCCAAGACAGTACCGTACAGCGGTATATCACGAAATCCTGCTCGGCTATATGGACTACGT
GAAACAGCTGGGCTACACAATGGCCCATATCTGGGCCTGTCCGCCATCCGAGGGCGATGACTACATCTTT
CACTGCCATCCCACGGACCAGAAGATACCCAAGCCCAAGCGCCTGCAGGAGTGGTACAAAAAGATGCTTG
ACAAGGGAATGATCGAGCGCATCATACAGGACTACAAGGATATCCTGAAGCAGGCGATGGAGGACAAACT
GGGCTCTGCCGCAGAGCTGCCCTACTTTGAGGGCGACTTCTGGCCCAATGTGCTGGAGGAGAGCATCAAG
GAACTGGACCAGGAGGAGGAAGAGAAGCGCAAACAGGCCGAGGCCGCGGAAGCAGCAGCTGCGGCAAATC
TTTTCTCTATCGAGGAAAATGAAGTAAGCGGCGATGGCAAAAAGAAGGGCCAGAAGAAGGCCAAAAAGTC
GAACAAATCGAAAGCGGCGCAGCGTAAGAACAGCAAAAAGTCCAACGAACATCAGTCGGGCAATGATCTC
TCCACAAAGATATATGCGACCATGGAGAAGCACAAGGAGGTCTTCTTCGTTATCCGTCTGCATTCGGCGC
AGTCGGCAGCTAGTTTAGCGCCCATCCAGGATCCCGATCCGCTGCTCACATGCGATCTGATGGATGGACG
CGATGCCTTCCTCACGCTCGCCCGCGACAAGCACTTTGAGTTCTCGTCGCTGCGGCGCGCACAATTCTCC
ACTCTGTCCATGTTGTATGAGCTGCATAACCAGGGTCAGGACAAGTTTGTTTACACCTGCAACCACTGCA
AGACGGCCGTGGAGACGCGCTACCACTGTACTGTTTGTGATGACTTCGATCTGTGTATCGTGTGCAAGGA
GAAGGTTGGCCATCAGCACAAGATGGAGAAGCTCGGCTTCGACATCGACGACGGCTCTGCGCTGGCGGAT
CACAAGCAGGCTAATCCACAGGAGGCCCGCAAGCAATCCATCCAGCGTTGCATCCAATCGCTGGCGCACG
CCTGCCAGTGTCGCGATGCCAACTGCCGCCTGCCATCGTGCCAGAAGATGAAGCTCGTTGTCCAGCATAC
GAAGAACTGCAAGCGCAAGCCCAACGGAGGATGCCCCATTTGCAAGCAGCTTATCGCACTCTGTTGCTAT
CACGCGAAGAACTGTGAGGAGCAGAAGTGCCCCGTGCCGTTCTGTCCCAACATCAAGCACAAGCTCAAGC
AGCAGCAGTCACAGCAGAAATTCCAGCAGCAGCAGTTGCTGCGTCGCCGTGTGGCGCTCATGTCGCGTAC
AGCAGCTCCAGCGGCTCTGCAAGGCCCAGCTGCAGTAAGCGGTCCGACCGTCGTCTCTGGAGGAGTGCCC
GTGGTGGGCATGTCCGGTGTGGCAGTTAGCCAACAGGTGATCCCCGGCCAGGCGGGTATACTGCCTCCAG
GGGCGGGTGGCATGTCGCCATCTACCGTGGCAGTTCCATCGCCTGTTTCAGGAGGAGCGGGAGCCGGTGG
AATGGGTGGAATGACATCACCACATCCGCATCAACCAGGTATAGGTATGAAACCTGGTGGCGGTCACTCG
CCGTCTCCAAATGTCCTACAAGTGGTGAAGCAGGTCCAGGAAGAGGCAGCTCGTCAGCAGGTATCGCATG
GCGGTGGCTTCGGCAAGGGCGTACCCATGGCGCCGCCCGTAATGAATCGACCAATGGGCGGCGCTGGGCC
CAACCAAAATGTTGTTAATCAACTTGGTGGCATGGGCGTTGGAGTTGGAGGTGTCGGTGGTGTTGGCGTC
GGAGGCGTTGGTGGAGTGGGTGTTAATCAACTGAATTCGGGTGGTGGCAATACACCCGGTGCACCCATTT
CCGGTCCCGGAATGAATGTCAATCATCTAATGTCCATGGATCAGTGGGGCGGTGGCGGAGCCGGCGGCGG
AGGTGCCAATCCCGGCGGTGGCAATCCACAAGCCCGCTATGCCAACAATACCGGCGGCATGCGCCAACCC
ACCCATGTGATGCAAACGAATCTGATACCGCCGCAGCAACAGCAACAGATGATGGGCGGACTGGGCGGAC
CCAACCAACTGGGAGGTGGCCAAATGCCAGTCGGCGGACAGCATGGAGGAATGGGAATGGGCATGGGAGC
ACCACCAATGGCCGGAACTGTTGGCGGAGTGCGTCCATCTCCCGGAGCAGGAGGTGGAGGTGGAAGTGCG
ACTGGGGGCGGTCTAAATACGCAACAACTCGCCCTGATTATGCAAAAGATTAAGAACAATCCCACCAACG
AGAGCAACCAGCACATCCTTGCCATACTAAAACAGAATCCGCAGATCATGGCGGCGATCATCAAGCAGCG
CCAGCAGTCGCAGAACAATGCGGCAGCGGGCGGAGGAGCACCTGGCCCAGGTGGAGCCCTACAGCAGCAG
CAGGCCGGTAACGGACCGCAAAATCCTCAACAGCAGCAGCAGCAGCAGCAACAGCAACAGGTGATGCAGC
AACAGCAGATGCAGCACATGATGAACCAGCAGCAGGGCGGCGGCGGTCCACAGCAGATGAATCCCAACCA
GCAGCAGCAACAGCAGCAGGTTAATCTCATGCAGCAGCAGCAACAAGGTGGACCCGGAGGACCAGGTTCT
GGACTTCCCACGCGCATGCCCAATATGCCCAATGCCTTGGGTATGCTGCAGAGTCTTCCGCCCAACATGT
CGCCAGGCGTTTCTACTCAGGGAGGAATGGTGCCCAACCAAAACTGGAACAAGATGCGTTACATGCAAAT
GAGCCAGTACCCGCCACCGTATCCGCAGCGCCAGCGTGGCCCGCACATGGGCGGAGCGGGACCTGGTCCC
GGCCAGCAACAGTTCCCCGGTGGCGGAGGTGGAGCGGGCAACTTTAATGCGGGTGGTGCTGGTGGTGCAG
GCGGCGTTGTCGGTGTGGGCGGAGTGCCCGGAGGTGCCGGCACGGTGCCCGGTGGCGATCAATACTCGAT
GGCGAATGCCGCGGCTGCCTCCAATATGCTGCAACAGCAGCAGGGCCAGGTGGGCGTCGGAGTGGGCGTG
GGCGTGAAACCAGGACCCGGCCAACAGCAACAGCAGATGGGCGTTGGCATGCCGCCGGGTATGCAGCAGC
AACAGCAGCAACAGCAACCGCTGCAGCAGCAGCAGATGATGCAGGTAGCAATGCCAAATGCGAATGCCCA
GAATCCGTCGGCGGTGGTTGGCGGACCCAATGCTCAGGTGATGGGTCCGCCGACGCCGCACTCTCTGCAG
CAGCAGCTGATGCAATCGGCCCGCTCGTCGCCGCCTATTCGCTCCCCGCAGCCAACGCCATCGCCACGTT
CGGCTCCATCGCCACGTGCTGCTCCATCCGCCTCGCCTAGGGCACAGCCCTCGCCGCACCATGTGATGAG
CAGTCACTCGCCAGCGCCGCAGGGACCACCGCATGACGGCATGCACAATCATGGCATGCAT
